Addgene plasmid #64520: pRG221
Purpose: (Empty Backbone) Episomal E. coli/S. cerevisiae shuttle vector
Depositing lab: Joerg Stelling. Depositing organization: ETH Zurich (Swiss Federal Institute of Technology). Publication: A shuttle vector series for precise genetic engineering of Saccharomyces cerevisiae. Gnugge R, Liphardt T, Rudolf F. Yeast. 2015 Dec 9. doi: 10.1002/yea.3144. PubMed 26647923.
Backbone
  Vector backbone: pRG221
  Backbone manufacturer: Robert Gnuegge
  Backbone size (bp): 6656
  Vector type: Yeast Expression
  Selectable markers: MET15
Growth in bacteria
  Bacterial resistance: Ampicillin, 100 μg/mL
  Growth temperature: 37°C
  Growth strain: DH5alpha
  Copy number: High Copy
Gene/Insert
  Cloning method: Restriction Enzyme
  Sequencing primers: 5′ T7; 3′ T3
Terms and licenses: Academic/Nonprofit Terms; Industry Terms: Not Available to Industry
How to cite: pRG221 was a gift from Joerg Stelling (Addgene plasmid # 64520 ; http://n2t.net/addgene:64520 ; RRID:Addgene_64520)
