[The description below was written by a language model from this plasmid's Addgene catalogue record and pLannotate feature annotations shown in this document.]
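Description:
pRG221 is an empty-backbone episomal shuttle vector of 6,656 bp for moving DNA between Escherichia coli and Saccharomyces cerevisiae, belonging to a vector series designed for precise genetic engineering of budding yeast. In bacteria it is maintained at high copy by a ColE1/pUC-type origin and selected through the β-lactamase gene (AmpR) driven by its own bla promoter, conferring ampicillin resistance. In yeast it replicates extrachromosomally from the 2μ plasmid origin, which typically supports multicopy maintenance. It is selected with the MET15 marker (also called MET17 or MET25), present as the full coding sequence under its native, methionine-repressible promoter. This marker complements met15 auxotrophic strains, allowing selection on medium lacking methionine.

The cloning region is derived from pBluescript: a multiple cloning site fragment flanked by outward-in T7 and T3 phage promoters, which also serve as the recorded sequencing primer sites for checking inserts introduced by restriction enzyme cloning. The annotation also picks up small remnants around this region, including short lacZα and lacI fragments, a lac operator, an 18-bp match to the LEU2 promoter and a fragment of an uncertain yeast open reading frame. These are brief partial hits and are unlikely to represent functional elements. Although catalogued as a yeast expression vector, the feature table shows no yeast promoter or terminator flanking the cloning site, so an inserted gene would apparently need to bring its own regulatory sequences. The plasmid is thus a general carrier for episomal, MET15-selected maintenance of user-supplied cassettes in yeast.
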