Features (pLannotate 1.2.2; 14 found; start..end, strand, type, name):
      7..1349    -  rep_origin     2μ ori: yeast 2μ plasmid origin of replication
   1408..1758    +  promoter       MET17 promoter: S. cerevisiae MET17; expression is repressed by methionine; MET15; MET25
   1759..3090    +  CDS            MET17: CYSD_YEAST - Also known as MET15 From Saccharomyces cerevisiae (strain ATCC 204508 / S288c) (Baker's yeast).
   3723..3801    -  CDS            lacZα (fragment): LacZα fragment of β-galactosidase; lacZ fragment
   3804..3822    +  promoter       T7 promoter: promoter for bacteriophage T7 RNA polymerase
   3929..4014    +  misc_feature   MCS (fragment): pBluescript multiple cloning site
   4055..4072    -  promoter       LEU2 promoter (fragment): S. cerevisiae LEU2
   4096..4114    -  promoter       T3 promoter: promoter for bacteriophage T3 RNA polymerase
   4159..4175    -  protein_bind   lac operator: The lac repressor binds to the lac operator to inhibit transcription in E. coli. This inhibition can be relieved by adding lactose or isopropyl-β-D-thiogalactopyranoside (IPTG). lac repressor encoded by lacI
   4297..4371    -  CDS            YNB7_YEAST (fragment): Protein uncertain: Swiss-Prot protein existence level 5. From Saccharomyces cerevisiae (strain ATCC 204508 / S288c) (Baker's yeast).
   4665..4716    -  CDS            lacI (fragment): lac repressor; lacI; The lac repressor binds to the lac operator to inhibit transcription in E. coli. This inhibition can be relieved by adding lactose or isopropyl-β-D-thiogalactopyranoside (IPTG).
   4899..5487    -  rep_origin     ori: high-copy-number ColE1/pMB1/pBR322/pUC origin of replication
   5666..6526    -  CDS            AmpR: β-lactamase; bla; confers resistance to ampicillin, carbenicillin, and related antibiotics
   6527..6631    -  promoter       AmpR promoter: bla
>Addgene plasmid #64520 | pRG221 | depositor full sequence | sequence record 108541 | pRG221 sequence 6656 bps
GACGTCAACGAAGCATCTGTGCTTCATTTTGTAGAACAAAAATGCAACGCGAGAGCGCTAATTTTTCAAA
CAAAGAATCTGAGCTGCATTTTTACAGAACAGAAATGCAACGCGAAAGCGCTATTTTACCAACGAAGAAT
CTGTGCTTCATTTTTGTAAAACAAAAATGCAACGCGAGAGCGCTAATTTTTCAAACAAAGAATCTGAGCT
GCATTTTTACAGAACAGAAATGCAACGCGAGAGCGCTATTTTACCAACAAAGAATCTATACTTCTTTTTT
GTTCTACAAAAATGCATCCCGAGAGCGCTATTTTTCTAACAAAGCATCTTAGATTACTTTTTTTCTCCTT
TGTGCGCTCTATAATGCAGTCTCTTGATAACTTTTTGCACTGTAGGTCCGTTAAGGTTAGAAGAAGGCTA
CTTTGGTGTCTATTTTCTCTTCCATAAAAAAAGCCTGACTCCACTTCCCGCGTTTACTGATTACTAGCGA
AGCTGCGGGTGCATTTTTTCAAGATAAAGGCATCCCCGATTATATTCTATACCGATGTGGATTGCGCATA
CTTTGTGAACAGAAAGTGATAGCGTTGATGATTCTTCATTGGTCAGAAAATTATGAACGGTTTCTTCTAT
TTTGTCTCTATATACTACGTATAGGAAATGTTTACATTTTCGTATTGTTTTCGATTCACTCTATGAATAG
TTCTTACTACAATTTTTTTGTCTAAAGAGTAATACTAGAGATAAACATAAAAAATGTAGAGGTCGAGTTT
AGATGCAAGTTCAAGGAGCGAAAGGTGGATGGGTAGGTTATATAGGGATATAGCACAGAGATATATAGCA
AAGAGATACTTTTGAGCAATGTTTGTGGAAGCGGTATTCGCAATATTTTAGTAGCTCGTTACAGTCCGGT
GCGTTTTTGGTTTTTTGAAAGTGCGTCTTCAGAGCGCTTTTGGTTTTCAAAAGCGCTCTGAAGTTCCTAT
ACTTTTTAGAGAATAGGAACTTCGGAATAGGAACTTCAAAGCGTTTCCGAAAACGAGCGCTTCCGAAAAT
GCAACGCGAGCTGCGCACATACAGCTCACTGTTCACGTCGCACCTATATCTGCGTGTTGCCTGTATATAT
ATATACATGAGAAGAACGGCATAGTGCGTGTTTATGCTTAAATGCGTACTTATATGCGTCTATTTATGTA
GGATGAAAGGTAGTCTAGTACCTCCTGTGATATTATCCCATTCCATGCGGGGTATCGTATGCTTCCTTCA
GCACTACCCTTTAGCTGTTCTATATGCTGCCACTCCTCAATTGGATTAGTCTCATCCTTCAATGCTATCA
TTTCCTTTGATATTGGATCATATTAATTAAACACACACCATACCTTCCCATATGTCCTGGCGCGCCCTTA
GCTCTCATTATTTTTTGCTTTTTCTCTTGAGGTCACATGATCGCAAAATGGCAAATGGCACGTGAAGCTG
TCGATATTGGGGAACTGTGGTGGTTGGCAAATGACTAATTAAGTTAGTCAAGGCGCCATCCTCATGAAAA
CTGTGTAACATAATAACCGAAGTGTCGAAAAGGTGGCACCTTGTCCAATTGAACACGCTCGATGAAAAAA
ATAAGATATATATAAGGTTAAGTAAAGCGTCTGTTAGAAAGGAAGTTTTTCCTTTTTCTTGCTCTCTTGT
CTTTTCATCTACTATTTCCTTCGTGTAATACAGGGTCGTCAGATACATAGATACAATTCTATTACCCCCA
TCCATACAATGCCATCTCATTTCGATACTGTTCAACTACACGCCGGTCAAGAGAACCCTGGTGACAATGC
TCACAGATCCAGAGCTGTACCAATTTACGCCACCACTTCTTATGTTTTCGAAAACTCTAAGCATGGTTCG
CAATTGTTTGGTTTAGAAGTTCCAGGTTACGTCTATTCCCGTTTCCAAAACCCAACCAGTAATGTTTTGG
AAGAAAGAATTGCTGCTTTAGAAGGTGGTGCTGCTGCTTTGGCTGTTTCCTCCGGTCAAGCCGCTCAAAC
CCTTGCCATCCAAGGTTTGGCACACACTGGTGACAACATCGTTTCCACTTCTTACTTATACGGTGGTACT
TATAACCAGTTCAAAATCTCGTTCAAAAGATTTGGTATCGAGGCTAGATTTGTTGAAGGTGACAATCCAG
AAGAATTTGAAAAGGTCTTTGATGAAAGAACCAAGGCTGTTTATTTGGAAACCATTGGTAATCCAAAGTA
CAATGTTCCGGATTTTGAAAAAATTGTTGCAATTGCTCACAAACACGGTATTCCAGTTGTCGTTGACAAC
ACATTTGGTGCCGGTGGTTACTTCTGTCAGCCAATTAAATACGGTGCTGATATTGTAACACATTCTGCTA
CCAAATGGATTGGTGGTCATGGTACTACTATCGGTGGTATTATTGTTGACTCTGGTAAGTTCCCATGGAA
GGACTACCCAGAAAAGTTCCCTCAATTCTCTCAACCTGCCGAAGGTTATCACGGTACTATCTACAATGAA
GCCTACGGTAACTTGGCATACATCGTTCATGTTAGAACTGAACTATTAAGAGATTTGGGTCCATTGATGA
ACCCATTTGCCTCTTTCTTGCTACTACAAGGTGTTGAAACATTATCTTTGAGAGCTGAAAGACACGGTGA
AAATGCATTGAAGTTAGCCAAATGGTTAGAACAATCCCCATACGTATCTTGGGTTTCATACCCTGGTTTA
GCATCTCATTCTCATCATGAAAATGCTAAGAAGTATCTATCTAACGGTTTCGGTGGTGTCTTATCTTTCG
GTGTAAAAGACTTACCAAATGCCGACAAGGAAACTGACCCATTCAAACTTTCTGGTGCTCAAGTTGTTGA
CAATTTAAAGCTAGCCTCTAACTTGGCCAATGTTGGTGATGCCAAGACCTTAGTCATTGCTCCATACTTC
ACTACCCACAAACAATTAAATGACAAAGAAAAGTTGGCATCTGGTGTTACCAAGGACTTAATTCGTGTCT
CTGTTGGTATCGAATTTATTGATGACATTATTGCAGACTTCCAGCAATCTTTTGAAACTGTTTTCGCTGG
CCAAAAACCATGAGTGTGCGTAATGAGTTGTAAAATTATGTATAAACCTACTTTCTCTCACAAGTACTAT
ACTTTTATAAAACGAACTTTATTGAAATGAATATCCTTTTTTTCCCTTGTTACATGTCGTGACTCGTACT
TTGAACCTAAATTGTTCTAACATCAAAGAACAGTGTTAATTCGCAGTCGAGAAGAAAAATATGGTGAACA
AGACTCATCTACTTCATGAGACTACTTTACGCCTCCTATAAAGCTGTCACACTGGATAAATTTATTGTAG
GACCAAGTTACAAAAGAGGATGATGGAGGTTTCTTTACAATAAAGAAGCACATGTGTGTTAACGTTTTTA
GTATTTGCTTGTTATGTAAATCAGGAAAACTTCGCGGGATTTGGTTGGATGCTACTTTCCATACAATAAA
TATTATAGATCAAAAAAGCCAAATTACAAGTAAAGATTAGTAAAGCTGTTGCAATTCCATCGTTGATAAA
AATGTTAGTTATTAAATATAAAAGTCAGAATAGGTGAACTTGGATTTAATTGTTGGCATTTCGTTGCTGC
TAGAGGCCATAATATTAGATAGCCAGGACATACTAGGTCTCCTCGTGGTATAGGAATCCATAAAATGGAA
TTGGTGACGATCGGATGTGCTGCAAGGCGATTAAGTTGGGTAACGCCAGGGTTTTCCCAGTCACGACGTT
GTAAAACGACGGCCAGTGAATTGTAATACGACTCACTATAGGGCGAATTGGAGAAACAGAATAATATATA
AACCTGTATAATATAACCTTGAAGACTATATTTCTTTTCGCGGCCGCCTATAGGGCGAATTGGAGCTCCA
CCGCGGTGGCTCTAGAACTAGTGGATCCCCCGGGCTGCAGGAATTCGATATCAAGCTTATCGATACCGTC
GACCTCGAGGGGGGGCCCGGTACCCAGCTTCGGCCGTATTTACAGATAACGATGTCGTTATTATATATAT
ATATATATATTGTCACTTGTACCCAGCTTTTGTTCCCTTTAGTGAGGGTTAATTTCGAGCTTGGCGTAAT
CATGGTCATAGCTGTTTCCTGTGTGAAATTGTTATCCGCTCACAACAGCTGTCAGATATAGTCGGATTGC
CCTTTTAAGCAATCAATAGTGTTTTATTTGCAACAATGTCGTCATAGTTTAATATGTCCTATAAGATGTT
AACTTGCTCAACATTCAACAAAGTTTGGTCTCTTGGCCCAGTTGGTTAAGGCACCGTGCTAATAACGCGG
GGATCAGCGGTTCGATCCCGCTAGAGACCATTTATTTTTAAATTCGACCGTCTGACAGACGGTGCACTTA
TTACTTAATTTTTTTTTTTTTTTAATCCTCGTTAAACTGAGTACATAATCAGCAACAATATAATATAAAA
GTTTTGCTTTTTTATGTACGTACAATAGGGGTACTTAAATAAATAAATAAACAATAAAACAATCAATAAA
TAAATAATATACGATCATAAATTACGAGATATATTTCATAGTCTTGACTTCTCCAGCCGAACGTCATTAA
ATTTAAGGCAGAAAAGATAAACAAGGGCGCGCCAGAGCCTGCAGGCATTAATGAATCGGCCAACGCGCGG
GGAGAGGCGGTTTGCGTATTGGGCGCTCTTCCGCTTCCTCGCTCACTGACTCGCTGCGCTCGGTCGTTCG
GCTGCGGCGAGCGGTATCAGCTCACTCAAAGGCGGTAATACGGTTATCCACAGAATCAGGGGATAACGCA
GGAAAGAACATGTGAGCAAAAGGCCAGCAAAAGGCCAGGAACCGTAAAAAGGCCGCGTTGCTGGCGTTTT
TCCATAGGCTCCGCCCCCCTGACGAGCATCACAAAAATCGACGCTCAAGTCAGAGGTGGCGAAACCCGAC
AGGACTATAAAGATACCAGGCGTTTCCCCCTGGAAGCTCCCTCGTGCGCTCTCCTGTTCCGACCCTGCCG
CTTACCGGATACCTGTCCGCCTTTCTCCCTTCGGGAAGCGTGGCGCTTTCTCATAGCTCACGCTGTAGGT
ATCTCAGTTCGGTGTAGGTCGTTCGCTCCAAGCTGGGCTGTGTGCACGAACCCCCCGTTCAGCCCGACCG
CTGCGCCTTATCCGGTAACTATCGTCTTGAGTCCAACCCGGTAAGACACGACTTATCGCCACTGGCAGCA
GCCACTGGTAACAGGATTAGCAGAGCGAGGTATGTAGGCGGTGCTACAGAGTTCTTGAAGTGGTGGCCTA
ACTACGGCTACACTAGAAGAACAGTATTTGGTATCTGCGCTCTGCTGAAGCCAGTTACCTTCGGAAAAAG
AGTTGGTAGCTCTTGATCCGGCAAACAAACCACCGCTGGTAGCGGTGGTTTTTTTGTTTGCAAGCAGCAG
ATTACGCGCAGAAAAAAAGGATCTCAAGAAGATCCTTTGATCTTTTGTTTAAACCTACGGGGTCTGACGC
TCAGTGGAACGAAAACTCACGTTAAGGGATTTTGGTCATGAGATTATCAAAAAGGATCTTCACCTAGATC
CTTTTAAATTAAAAATGAAGTTTTAAATCAATCTAAAGTATATATGAGTAAACTTGGTCTGACAGTTACC
AATGCTTAATCAGTGAGGCACCTATCTCAGCGATCTGTCTATTTCGTTCATCCATAGTTGCCTGACTCCC
CGTCGTGTAGATAACTACGATACGGGAGGGCTTACCATCTGGCCCCAGTGCTGCAATGATACCGCGAGAC
CCACGCTCACCGGCTCCAGATTTATCAGCAATAAACCAGCCAGCCGGAAGGGCCGAGCGCAGAAGTGGTC
CTGCAACTTTATCCGCCTCCATCCAGTCTATTAATTGTTGCCGGGAAGCTAGAGTAAGTAGTTCGCCAGT
TAATAGTTTGCGCAACGTTGTTGCCATTGCTACAGGCATCGTGGTGTCACGCTCGTCGTTTGGTATGGCT
TCATTCAGCTCCGGTTCCCAACGATCAAGGCGAGTTACATGATCCCCCATGTTGTGCAAAAAAGCGGTTA
GCTCCTTCGGTCCTCCGATGGTTGTCAGAAGTAAGTTGGCCGCAGTGTTATCACTCATGGTTATGGCAGC
ACTGCATAATTCTCTTACTGTCATGCCATCCGTAAGATGCTTTTCTGTGACTGGTGAGTACTCAACCAAG
TCATTCTGAGAATAGTGTATGCGGCGACCGAGTTGCTCTTGCCCGGCGTCAATACGGGATAATACCGCGC
CACATAGCAGAACTTTAAAAGTGCTCATCATTGGAAAACGTTCTTCGGGGCGAAAACTCTCAAGGATCTT
ACCGCTGTTGAGATCCAGTTCGATGTAACCCACTCGTGCACCCAACTGATCTTCAGCATCTTTTACTTTC
ACCAGCGTTTCTGGGTGAGCAAAAACAGGAAGGCAAAATGCCGCAAAAAAGGGAATAAGGGCGACACGGA
AATGTTGAATACTCATACTCTTCCTTTTTCAATATTATTGAAGCATTTATCAGGGTTATTGTCTCATGAG
CGGATACATATTTGAATGTATTTAGAAAAATAAACAAATAGGGGTTCCGCGCACATTTCCCCGAAAAGTG
CCACCT
