>Addgene plasmid #64520 | pRG221 | addgene partial sequence | sequence record 110987 | DK060425_1 5'-TCCTTAAACCTGTCTTGTAA-3'
GTCAACGAAGCATCTGTGCTTCATTTTGTAGAACAAAAATGCAACGCGAGAGCGCTAATTTTTCAAACAA
AGAATCTGAGCTGCATTTTTACAGAACAGAAATGCAACGCGAAAGCGCTATTTTACCAACGAAGAATCTG
TGCTTCATTTTTGTAAAACAAAAATGCAACGCGAGAGCGCTAATTTTTCAAACAAAGAATCTGAGCTGCA
TTTTTACAGAACAGAAATGCAACGCGAGAGCGCTATTTTACCAACAAAGAATCTATACTTCTTTTTTGTT
CTACAAAAATGCATCCCGAGAGCGCTATTTTTCTAACAAAGCATCTTAGATTACTTTTTTTCTCCTTTGT
GCGCTCTATAATGCAGTCTCTTGATAACTTTTTGCACTGTAGGTCCGTTAAGGTTAGAAGAAGGCTACTT
TGGTGTCTATTTTCTCTTCCATAAAAAAAGCCTGACTCCACTTCCCGCGTTTACTGATTACTAGCGAAGC
TGCGGGTGCATTTTTTCAAGATAAAGGCATCCCCGATTATATTCTATACCGATGTGGATTGCGCATACTT
TGTGAACAGAAAGTGATAGCGTTGATGATTCTTCATTGGTCAGAAAATTATGAACGGTTTCTTCTATTTT
GTCTCTATATACTACGTATAGGAAATGTTTACATTTTCGTATTGTTTTCGATTCACTCTATGAATAGTTC
TTACTACAATTTTTTTGTCTAAAGAGTAATACTAGAGATAAACATAAAAAATGTAGAGGTCGAGTTTAGA
TGCAAGTTCAAGGAGCGAAAGGTGGATGGGTAGGTTATATAGGGATATAGCACAGAGATATATAGCAAAG
AGATACTTTTGAGCAATGTTTGTGGAAGCGGTATTCGCAATATTTTAGTAGCTCGTTACAGTCCGGTGCG
TTTTTGGTTTTTTGAAAGTGCGTCTTCAGAGCGCTTTTGGTTTTCAAAAGCGCTCTGAAGTTCCTATACT
TTTTAGAGAATAGGAACTTCGGAATAGGAACTTCAAAGCGTTTCCGAAAACGAGCGCTTCCGAAAATGCA
ACGCGAGCTGCGCACATACAGCTCACTGTTCACGTCGCACCTATATCTGCGTGTTGCC
