>Addgene plasmid #64520 | pRG221 | addgene partial sequence | sequence record 110997 | M13pUC-Rev 5'-AGCGGATAACAATTTCACACAGG-3'
TGACCATGATTACGCCAAGCTCGAAATTAACCCTCACTAAAGGGAACAAAAGCTGGGTACAAGTGACAAT
ATATATATATATATATAATAACGACATCGTTATCTGTAAATACGGCCGAAGCTGGGTACCGGGCCCCCCC
TCGAGGTCGACGGTATCGATAAGCTTGATATCGAATTCCTGCAGCCCGGGGGATCCACTAGTTCTAGAGC
CACCGCGGTGGAGCTCCAATTCGCCCTATAGGCGGCCGCGAAAAGAAATATAGTCTTCAAGGTTATATTA
TACAGGTTTATATATTATTCTGTTTCTCCAATTCGCCCTATAGTGAGTCGTATTACAATTCACTGGCCGT
CGTTTTACAACGTCGTGACTGGGAAAACCCTGGCGTTACCCAACTTAATCGCCTTGCAGCACATCCGATC
GTCACCAATTCCATTTTATGGATTCCTATACCACGAGGAGACCTAGTATGTCCTGGCTATCTAATATTAT
GGCCTCTAGCAGCAACGAAATGCCAACAATTAAATCCAAGTTCACCTATTCTGACTTTTATATTTAATAA
CTAACATTTTTATCAACGATGGAATTGCAACAGCTTTACTAATCTTTACTTGTAATTTGGCTTTTTTGAT
CTATAATATTTATTGTATGGAAAGTAGCATCCAACCAAATCCCGCGAAGTTTTCCTGATTTACATAACAA
GCAAATACTAAAAACGTTAACACACATGTGCTTCTTTATTGTAAAGAAACCTCCATCATCCTCTTTTGTA
ACTTGGTCCTACAATAAATTTATCCAGTGTGACAGCTTTATAGGAGGCGTAAAGTAGTCTCATGAAGTAG
ATGAGTCTTGTTCACCATATTTTTCTTCTCGACTGCGAATTAACACTGTTCTTTGATGTTAGAACAATTT
AGGTTCAAAGTACGAGTCACGACATGTAACAAGGGAAAAA
