>Addgene plasmid #64520 | pRG221 | addgene partial sequence | sequence record 114695 | pHIS-F 5'-TCGTGTAATACAGGGTCGTCA-3'
ATTCTATTACCCCCATCCATACAATGCCATCTCATTTCGATACTGTTCAACTACACGCCGGTCAAGAGAA
CCCTGGTGACAATGCTCACAGATCCAGAGCTGTACCAATTTACGCCACCACTTCTTATGTTTTCGAAAAC
TCTAAGCATGGTTCGCAATTGTTTGGTTTAGAAGTTCCAGGTTACGTCTATTCCCGTTTCCAAAACCCAA
CCAGTAATGTTTTGGAAGAAAGAATTGCTGCTTTAGAAGGTGGTGCTGCTGCTTTGGCTGTTTCCTCCGG
TCAAGCCGCTCAAACCCTTGCCATCCAAGGTTTGGCACACACTGGTGACAACATCGTTTCCACTTCTTAC
TTATACGGTGGTACTTATAACCAGTTCAAAATCTCGTTCAAAAGATTTGGTATCGAGGCTAGATTTGTTG
AAGGTGACAATCCAGAAGAATTTGAAAAGGTCTTTGATGAAAGAACCAAGGCTGTTTATTTGGAAACCAT
TGGTAATCCAAAGTACAATGTTCCGGATTTTGAAAAAATTGTTGCAATTGCTCACAAACACGGTATTCCA
GTTGTCGTTGACAACACATTTGGTGCCGGTGGTTACTTCTGTCAGCCAATTAAATACGGTGCTGATATTG
TAACACATTCTGCTACCAAATGGATTGGTGGTCATGGTACTACTATCGGTGGTATTATTGTTGACTCTGG
TAAGTTCCCATGGAAGGACTACCCAGAAAAGTTCCCTCAATTCTCTCAACCTGCCGAAGGTTATCACGGT
ACTATCTACAATGAAGCCTACGGTAACTTGGCATACATCGTTCATGTTAGAACTGAACTATTAAGAGATT
TGGGTCCATTGATGAACCCATTTGCCTCTTTCTTGCTACTACAAGGTGTTGAAACATTATCTTTGAGAGC
TGAAAGACACGGTGAAAATGCATTGAAGTTAGCCAAATGGTTAGAACAATCCCCATACGTATCTTGGGTT
TCATACCCTGGTTTA
